>Addgene plasmid #154285 | pENTR1A mKate2-hu_ncOGT 5N5A | addgene full sequence | sequence record 304861 | Addgene NGS Result
CTTTCCTGCGTTATCCCCTGATTCTGTGGATAACCGTATTACCGCTAGCATGGATCTCGGGGACGTCTAA
CTACTAAGCGAGAGTAGGGAACTGCCAGGCATCAAATAAAACGAAAGGCTCAGTCGGAAGACTGGGCCTT
TCGTTTTATCTGTTGTTTGTCGGTGAACGCTCTCCTGAGTAGGACAAATCCGCCGGGAGCGGATTTGAAC
GTTGTGAAGCAACGGCCCGGAGGGTGGCGGGCAGGACGCCCGCCATAAACTGCCAGGCATCAAACTAAGC
AGAAGGCCATCCTGACGGATGGCCTTTTTGCGTTTCTACAAACTCTTCCTGTTAGTTAGTTACTTAAGCT
CGGGCCCCAAATAATGATTTTATTTTGACTGATAGTGACCTGTTCGTTGCAACAAATTGATAAGCAATGC
TTTTTTATAATGCCAACTTTGTACAAAAAAGCAGGCTTTAAAGGAACCAATTCAGTCGACTGGATCCATG
GTGAGCGAGCTGATTAAGGAGAACATGCACATGAAGCTGTACATGGAGGGCACCGTGAACAACCACCACT
TCAAGTGCACATCCGAGGGCGAAGGCAAGCCCTACGAGGGCACCCAGACCATGAGAATCAAGGCGGTCGA
GGGCGGCCCTCTCCCCTTCGCCTTCGACATCCTGGCTACCAGCTTCATGTACGGCAGCAAAACCTTCATC
AACCACACCCAGGGCATCCCCGACTTCTTTAAGCAGTCCTTCCCCGAGGGCTTCACATGGGAGAGAGTCA
CCACATACGAAGACGGGGGCGTGCTGACCGCTACCCAGGACACCAGCCTCCAGGACGGCTGCCTCATCTA
CAACGTCAAGATCAGAGGGGTGAACTTCCCATCCAACGGCCCTGTGATGCAGAAGAAAACACTCGGCTGG
GAGGCCTCCACCGAGACCCTGTACCCCGCTGACGGCGGCCTGGAAGGCAGAGCCGACATGGCCCTGAAGC
TCGTGGGCGGGGGCCACCTGATCTGCAACTTGAAGACCACATACAGATCCAAGAAACCCGCTAAGAACCT
CAAGATGCCCGGCGTCTACTATGTGGACAGAAGACTGGAAAGAATCAAGGAGGCCGACAAAGAGACCTAC
GTCGAGCAGCACGAGGTGGCTGTGGCCAGATACTGCGACCTCCCTAGCAAACTGGGGCACAGAGGCGGAG
ACTACAAAGATGATGACGACAAAGGCGACTACAAAGACGATGACGACAAGGGCATCGATAGATCAACAAG
TTTGTACAAAAAAGCAGGCTTTGCGTCTTCCGTGGGCAACGTGGCCGACAGCACAGGGTTAGCTGAGTTG
GCACATCGAGAATATCAGGCAGGAGATTTTGAGGCAGCTGAGAGACACTGCATGCAGCTCTGGAGACAAG
AGCCAGACAATACTGGTGTGCTTTTATTACTTTCATCTATACACTTCCAGTGTCGAAGGCTGGACAGATC
TGCTCACTTTAGCACTCTGGCAATTAAACAGAACCCCCTTCTGGCAGAAGCTTATTCGAATTTGGGGAAT
GTGTACAAGGAAAGAGGGCAGTTGCAGGAGGCAATTGAGCATTATCGACATGCATTGCGTCTCAAACCTG
ATTTCATCGATGGTTATATTAACCTGGCAGCCGCCTTGGTAGCAGCGGGTGACATGGAAGGGGCAGTACA
AGCTTACGTCTCTGCTCTTCAGTACAATCCTGATTTGTACTGTGTTCGCAGTGACCTGGGGAACCTGCTC
AAAGCCCTGGGTCGCTTGGAAGAAGCCAAGGCATGTTATTTGAAAGCAATTGAGACGCAACCGAACTTTG
CAGTAGCTTGGAGTAATCTTGGCTGTGTTTTCAATGCACAAGGGGAAATTTGGCTTGCAATTCATCACTT
TGAAAAGGCTGTCACCCTTGACCCAAACTTTCTGGATGCTTATATCAATTTAGGAAATGTCTTGAAAGAG
GCACGCATTTTTGACAGAGCTGTGGCAGCTTATCTTCGTGCCCTAAGTTTGAGTCCAAATCACGCAGTGG
TGCACGGCAACCTGGCTTGTGTATACTATGAGCAAGGCCTGATAGATCTGGCAATAGACACCTACAGGCG
GGCTATCGAACTACAACCACATTTCCCTGATGCTTACTGCAACCTAGCCAATGCTCTCAAAGAGAAGGGC
AGTGTTGCTGAAGCAGAAGATTGTTATAATACAGCTCTCCGTCTGTGTCCCACCCATGCAGACTCTCTGA
ATGCACTAGCCAATATCAAACGAGAACAGGGAAACATTGAAGAGGCAGTTCGCTTGTATCGTAAAGCATT
AGAAGTCTTCCCAGAGTTTGCTGCTGCCCATTCAGCATTAGCAAGTGTACTGCAGCAGCAGGGAAAACTG
CAGGAAGCTCTGATGCATTATAAGGAGGCTATTCGAATCAGTCCTACCTTTGCTGATGCCTACTCTGCAA
TGGGAAACACTCTAAAGGAGATGCAGGATGTTCAGGGAGCCTTGCAGTGTTATACGCGTGCCATCCAAAT
TAATCCTGCATTTGCAGATGCACATAGCGCACTGGCTTCCATTCATAAGGATTCAGGGAATATTCCAGAA
GCCATAGCTTCTTACCGCACGGCTCTGAAACTTAAGCCTGATTTTCCTGATGCTTATTGTGCATTGGCTC
ATTGCCTGCAGATTGTCTGTGATTGGACAGACTATGATGAGCGAATGAAGAAGTTGGTCAGTATTGTGGC
TGACCAGTTAGAGAAGAATAGGTTGCCTTCTGTGCATCCTCATCATAGTATGCTATATCCTCTTTCTCAT
GGCTTCAGGAAGGCTATTGCTGAGAGGCACGGCAACCTGTGCTTAGATAAGATTAATGTTCTTCATAAAC
CACCATATGAACATCCAAAAGACTTGAAGCTCAGTGATGGTCGGCTGCGTGTAGGATATGTGAGTTCCGA
CTTTGGGAATCATCCTACTTCTCACCTTATGCAGTCTATTCCAGGCATGCACAATCCTGATAAATTTGAG
GTGTTCTGTTATGCCCTGAGCCCAGACGATGGCACAAACTTCCGAGTGAAGGTGATGGCAGAAGCCAATC
ATTTCATTGATCTTTCTCAGATTCCATGCAATGGAAAAGCAGCTGATCGCATCCATCAGGATGGAATTCA
TATCCTTGTAAATATGAATGGCTATACTAAGGGCGCTCGAAATGAGCTTTTTGCTCTCAGGCCAGCTCCT
ATTCAGGCAATGTGGCTGGGATACCCTGGGACGAGTGGTGCGCTTTTCATGGATTATATTATCACTGATC
AGGAAACTTCGCCAGCTGAAGTTGCTGAGCAGTATTCCGAGAAATTGGCTTATATGCCCCACACTTTTTT
TATTGGTGATCATGCTAATATGTTCCCTCACCTGAAGAAAAAAGCAGTCATCGATTTTAAGTCCAATGGG
CACATTTATGACAATCGGATAGTTCTGAATGGCATCGACCTCAAAGCATTTCTTGATAGTCTACCAGATG
TGAAAATTGTCAAGATGAAGTGTCCTGATGGAGGAGACAATGCAGATAGCAGTAACACAGCTCTTAATAT
GCCTGTTATTCCTATGAATACTATTGCAGAAGCAGTTATTGAAATGATTAACCGAGGACAGATTCAAATA
ACAATTAATGGATTCAGTATTAGCAATGGACTGGCAACTACTCAGATCAACAATAAGGCTGCAACTGGAG
AGGAGGTTCCCCGTACCATTATTGTAACCACCCGTTCTCAGTACGGGTTACCAGAAGATGCCATCGTATA
CTGTAACTTTAATCAGTTGTATAAAATTGACCCTTCTACTTTGCAGATGTGGGCAAACATTCTGAAGCGT
GTTCCCAATAGTGTACTCTGGCTGTTGCGTTTTCCAGCAGTAGGAGAACCTAATATTCAACAGTATGCAC
AAAACATGGGCCTGCCCCAGAACCGTATCATTTTTTCACCTGTTGCTCCTAAAGAGGAACACGTCAGGAG
AGGCCAGCTGGCTGATGTCTGCTTGGACACTCCACTCTGTAATGGGCACACCACAGGGATGGATGTCCTC
TGGGCAGGGACCCCCATGGTGACTATGCCAGGAGAGACTCTTGCTTCTCGAGTTGCAGCATCCCAGCTCA
CTTGCTTAGGTTGTCTTGAGCTTATTGCTAAAAACAGACAAGAATATGAAGACATAGCTGTGAAGCTGGG
AACTGATCTAGAATACCTGAAGAAAGTTCGTGGCAAAGTCTGGAAGCAAAGAATATCTAGCCCTCTGTTC
AACACCAAACAATACACAATGGAACTAGAGCGGCTCTATCTACAGATGTGGGAGCATTATGCAGCTGGCA
ACAAACCTGACCACATGATTAAGCCTGTTGAAGTCACTGAGTCAGCATAACTCGAGATATCTAGACCCAG
CTTTCTTGTACAAAGTTGGCATTATAAGAAAGCATTGCTTATCAATTTGTTGCAACGAACAGGTCACTAT
CAGTCAAAATAAAATCATTATTTGCCATCCAGCTGCAGCTCTGGCCCGTGTCTCAAAATCTCTGATGTTA
CATTGCACAAGATAAAAATATATCATCATGAACAATAAAACTGTCTGCTTACATAAACAGTAATACAAGG
GGTGTTATGAGCCATATTCAACGGGAAACGTCGAGGCCGCGATTAAATTCCAACATGGATGCTGATTTAT
ATGGGTATAAATGGGCTCGCGATAATGTCGGGCAATCAGGTGCGACAATCTATCGCTTGTATGGGAAGCC
CGATGCGCCAGAGTTGTTTCTGAAACATGGCAAAGGTAGCGTTGCCAATGATGTTACAGATGAGATGGTC
AGACTAAACTGGCTGACGGAATTTATGCCTCTTCCGACCATCAAGCATTTTATCCGTACTCCTGATGATG
CATGGTTACTCACCACTGCGATCCCCGGAAAAACAGCATTCCAGGTATTAGAAGAATATCCTGATTCAGG
TGAAAATATTGTTGATGCGCTGGCAGTGTCCCTGCGCCGGTTGCATTCGATTCCTGTTTGTAATTGTCCT
TTTAACAGCGATCGCGTATTTCGTCTCGCTCAGGCGCAATCACGAATGAATAACGGTTTGGTTGATGCGA
GTGATTTTGATGACGAGCGTAATGGCTGGCCTGTTGAACAAGTCTGGAAAGAAATGCATAAACTTTTGCC
ATTCTCACCGGATTCAGTCGTCACTCATGGTGATTTCTCACTTGATAACCTTATTTTTGACGAGGGGAAA
TTAATAGGTTGTATTGATGTTGGACGAGTCGGAATCGCAGACCGATACCAGGATCTTGCCATCCTATGGA
ACTGCCTCGGTGAGTTTTCTCCTTCATTACAGAAACGGCTTTTTCAAAAATATGGTATTGATAATCCTGA
TATGAATAAATTGCAGTTTCATTTGATGCTCGATGAGTTTTTCTAATCAGAATTGGTTAATTGGTTGTAA
CATTATTCAGATTGGGCCCCGTTCCACTGAGCGTCAGACCCCGTAGAAAAGATCAAAGGATCTTCTTGAG
ATCCTTTTTTTCTGCGCGTAATCTGCTGCTTGCAAACAAAAAAACCACCGCTACCAGCGGTGGTTTGTTT
GCCGGATCAAGAGCTACCAACTCTTTTTCCGAAGGTAACTGGCTTCAGCAGAGCGCAGATACCAAATACT
GTTCTTCTAGTGTAGCCGTAGTTAGGCCACCACTTCAAGAACTCTGTAGCACCGCCTACATACCTCGCTC
TGCTAATCCTGTTACCAGTGGCTGCTGCCAGTGGCGATAAGTCGTGTCTTACCGGGTTGGACTCAAGACG
ATAGTTACCGGATAAGGCGCAGCGGTCGGGCTGAACGGGGGGTTCGTGCACACAGCCCAGCTTGGAGCGA
ACGACCTACACCGAACTGAGATACCTACAGCGTGAGCTATGAGAAAGCGCCACGCTTCCCGAAGGGAGAA
AGGCGGACAGGTATCCGGTAAGCGGCAGGGTCGGAACAGGAGAGCGCACGAGGGAGCTTCCAGGGGGAAA
CGCCTGGTATCTTTATAGTCCTGTCGGGTTTCGCCACCTCTGACTTGAGCGTCGATTTTTGTGATGCTCG
TCAGGGGGGCGGAGCCTATGGAAAAACGCCAGCAACGCGGCCTTTTTACGGTTCCTGGCCTTTTGCTGGC
CTTTTGCTCACATGTT
Features (pLannotate 1.2.2; 11 found; start..end, strand, type, name):
      1..46      +  rep_origin     RSF ori (fragment): Plasmids containing the RSF 1030 origin of replication can be propagated in E. coli cells that contain additional plasmids with compatible origins.
    106..149     -  terminator     rrnB T1 terminator: Escherichia coli rrnB; transcription terminator T1 from the E. coli rrnB gene
    281..308     +  terminator     rrnB T2 terminator: transcription terminator T2 from the E. coli rrnB gene
    358..457     +  protein_bind   attL1: mutant version of attL; recombination site for the Gateway® LR reaction LR Clonase™
    488..1183    +  CDS            mKate2: mKate2 is a basic (constitutively fluorescent) red fluorescent protein published in 2009, derived from Entacmaea quadricolor. It is reported to be a rapidly-maturing monomer with moderate acid sensitivity.
   1190..1209    +  CDS            3xFLAG (fragment): three tandem FLAG® epitope tags
   1256..1280    +  protein_bind   attB1: mutant version of attB; recombination site for the Gateway® BP reaction BP Clonase™
   1283..4387    +  CDS            Ogt: OGT1_RAT - Experimental evidence at protein level: Swiss-Prot protein existence level 1. Catalyzes the transfer of a single N-acetylglucosamine from UDP-GlcNAc to a serine or threonine residue in cytoplasmic and nuclear proteins resulting in their modification with a beta-linked N- acetylglucosamine (O-GlcNAc) (PubMed:24995978, PubMed:10542233). Has 3 distinct KM values for UDP-GlcNAc; GlcNAc concentration modulates its affinity for different substrates (PubMed:10542233). Glycosylates a large and diverse number of proteins including histone H2B, AKT1, EZH2, PFKL, KMT2E/MLL5, MAPT/TAU and HCFC1
   4405..4504    -  protein_bind   attL2: mutant version of attL; recombination site for the Gateway® LR reaction LR Clonase™
   4627..5436    +  CDS            KanR: aminoglycoside phosphotransferase; aph(3')-Ia; confers resistance to kanamycin in bacteria or G418 (Geneticin®) in eukaryotes
   5526..6114    +  rep_origin     ori: high-copy-number ColE1/pMB1/pBR322/pUC origin of replication
