[The description below was written by a language model from this plasmid's Addgene catalogue record and pLannotate feature annotations shown in this document.]
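Description:
pENTR1A mKate2-hu_ncOGT 5N5A is a Gateway entry vector of about 6.2 kb built on the pENTR1A backbone. It is propagated in E. coli at high copy from a ColE1/pUC-type origin and selected with kanamycin through an aminoglycoside phosphotransferase (KanR) gene. A short fragment annotated as RSF ori sits at the start of the sequence, but it is only a partial match next to the main origin. As is typical for entry clones, no promoter is annotated upstream of the insert. Instead, rrnB T1 and T2 terminators lie ahead of the cloning region, insulating it from read-through transcription in bacteria. Expression therefore depends on moving the cassette into a destination vector that supplies its own promoter.

The payload lies between attL1 and attL2, the sites used in the LR Clonase reaction. It is a single fusion reading frame: the monomeric red fluorescent protein mKate2, then a FLAG epitope segment (catalogued as 2xFLAG, detected by the annotation tool as a partial 3xFLAG match), then a residual attB1 sequence that apparently serves as a linker, then human O-GlcNAc transferase. The OGT coding sequence was matched to the rat orthologue by the annotation software, but the record gives its source as human. It carries five asparagine-to-alanine substitutions (N322A, N356A, N390A, N424A, N458A), which the record describes as impairing HCF-1 cleavage. The construct serves as a shuttle for making expression vectors encoding a fluorescent, epitope-tagged OGT variant. Such vectors help separate the enzyme's distinct activities in mammalian cells, in work on the noncatalytic roles of OGT in cell proliferation.
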