Addgene plasmid #154285: pENTR1A mKate2-hu_ncOGT 5N5A
Purpose: Entry vector encoding mKate2-2xFLAG-OGT (O-GlcNAc Transferase; 5N5A variant, no HCF-1 cleavage)
Depositing lab: Suzanne Walker. Publication: Mammalian cell proliferation requires noncatalytic functions of O-GlcNAc transferase. Levine ZG, Potter SC, Joiner CM, Fei GQ, Nabet B, Sonnett M, Zachara NE, Gray NS, Paulo JA, Walker S. Proc Natl Acad Sci U S A. 2021 Jan 26;118(4). pii: 2016778118. doi: 10.1073/pnas.2016778118. PubMed 33419956.
Backbone
  Vector backbone: pENTR1A
  Backbone manufacturer: Campeau et al. PLOS One 2009
  Backbone size w/o insert (bp): 2300
  Total vector size (bp): 6176
  Vector type: Gateway Entry Vector
Growth in bacteria
  Bacterial resistance: Kanamycin, 50 μg/mL
  Growth temperature: 37°C
  Growth strain: Stellar
  Copy number: High Copy
Gene/Insert
  Gene/Insert name: O-GlcNAc Transferase (alt name: OGT)
  Species: H. sapiens (human)
  Insert size (bp): 3903
  Mutation: N322A, N356A, N390A, N424A, N458A mutations (HCF-1 cleavage impaired)
  GenBank ID: NM_181673.3
  Entrez Gene: OGT (a.k.a. HINCUT-1, HRNT1, MRX106, O-GLCNAC, OGT1, XLID106)
  Tag / fusion protein: mKate2 (N terminal on insert); 2x FLAG (N terminal on insert)
Terms and licenses: Academic/Nonprofit Terms; Industry Terms: Not Available to Industry
Depositor comments: Please visit https://doi.org/10.1101/2020.10.22.351288 for bioRxiv preprint.
How to cite: pENTR1A mKate2-hu_ncOGT 5N5A was a gift from Suzanne Walker (Addgene plasmid # 154285 ; http://n2t.net/addgene:154285 ; RRID:Addgene_154285)
